>Addgene plasmid #14604 | pGEX cycT2b (1-589) (P#1732) | addgene partial sequence | sequence record 21192 | pGEX-5 5'-GGGCTGGCAAGCCACGTTTGGTG-3'
CATCTCAATCGGATCTGGTTCCGCGTGGATCCCCGGAATTCCCGGGTCGACGGATGGCGTCGGGCCGTGG
AGCTTCTTCTCGCTGGTTCTTTACTCGGGAACAGCTGGAGAACACGCCGAGCCGCCGCTGCGGAGTGGAG
GCGGATAAAGAGCTCTCGTGCCGCCAGCAGGCGGCCAACCTCATCCAGGAGATGGGACAGCGTCTCAATG
TCTCTCAGCTTACAATAAACACTGCGATTGTTTATATGCACAGGTTTTATATGCACCATTCTTTCACCAA
ATTCAACAAAAATATAATATCGTCTACTGCATTATTTTTGGCTGCAAAAGTGGAAGAACAGGCTCGAAAA
CTTGAACATGTTATCAAAGTAGCACATGCTTGTCTTCATCCTCTAGAGCCACTGCTGGATACTAAATGTG
ATGCTTACCTTCAACAGACTCAAGAACTGGTTATACTTGAAGCCATAATGCTACAAACTCTAGGTTTTGA
GATCACCATTGAACACCCACACACAGATGTGGTGAAATGTACCCAGTTAGTAAGAGCAAGCAAGGATTTG
GCACAGACATCCTATTTCATGGCTACCAACAGTCTGCATCTTACAACCTTCTGTCTTCAGTACAAACCAA
CAGTGATAGCATGTGTATGCATTCATTTGGCTTGCAAATGGTCCAATTGGGAGATCCCTGTATCAACTGA
TGGAAAGCATTGGTGGGAATATGTGGATCCTACAGTTACTCTAGATTATTAGATGAGCTAACACATGAGT
TCTACAATATGGAGAAACGCCTATAGGTGAAAAGATCGAACTGGAGGCTATCAGCACTAGAACAAAGTAA
TGNNGNTNNAAACCCCTCTGGTTGN
