[The description below was written by a language model from this plasmid's Addgene catalogue record.]
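Description:
pGEX cycT2b (1-589) is a bacterial expression plasmid built on the pGEX 4T-1 backbone (about 5 kb without insert) for producing a truncated human cyclin T2 as a glutathione S-transferase fusion protein in E. coli. It is maintained as a high-copy plasmid under ampicillin selection. The record gives no feature table, so the promoter and origin are not explicitly listed. Vectors of the pGEX series generally drive the GST fusion from the IPTG-inducible tac promoter, carry a lacI repressor gene and a pBR322-type origin, and in the 4T variants place a thrombin cleavage site between GST and the cloned protein.

The insert is a 1767 bp fragment of human CCNT2 encoding amino acids 1-589 of cyclin T2. The construct name indicates the T2b isoform. The fragment was cloned by restriction digestion, with an EcoRI site retained at the 5′ end and an XbaI site at the 3′ end whose preservation is not known. GST sits at the N terminus and comes from the backbone, so the expressed product is GST-cycT2(1-589), a C-terminally truncated form of the protein.

Cyclin T2 is a regulatory subunit of the P-TEFb transcription elongation factor. The associated work concerns the transcriptional activity and substrate recognition of cyclin T2, so this plasmid was most likely one of a deletion series used to map functional regions. A construct like this is typically used to purify the recombinant fusion on glutathione resin for in vitro binding (pull-down) or other biochemical assays, although the record does not state a specific application.
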