Addgene plasmid #14604: pGEX cycT2b (1-589) (P#1732)
Depositing lab: Matija Peterlin. Depositing organization: University of California, San Francisco (UCSF). Publication: Transcriptional activity and substrate recognition of cyclin T2 from P-TEFb. Kurosu T, Zhang F, Peterlin BM. Gene. 2004 Dec 8. 343(1):173-9. 10.1016/j.gene.2004.08.027 PubMed 15563843.
Backbone
  Vector backbone: pGEX 4T-1
  Backbone manufacturer: Amersham
  Backbone size w/o insert (bp): 5000
  Vector type: Bacterial Expression
Growth in bacteria
  Bacterial resistance: Ampicillin, 100 μg/mL
  Growth temperature: 37°C
  Growth strain: DH5alpha
  Copy number: High Copy
Gene/Insert
  Gene/Insert name: cycT2 (1-589) (alt names: hCycT2; cyclin T2; cyclinT2)
  Species: H. sapiens (human)
  Insert size (bp): 1767
  Mutation: amino acids 1-589
  Entrez Gene: CCNT2 (a.k.a. CYCT2)
  Tag / fusion protein: GST (N terminal on backbone)
  Cloning method: Restriction Enzyme; 5′ cloning site EcoRI (not destroyed); 3′ cloning site XbaI (unknown if destroyed)
  Sequencing primers: 5′ pGEX 5'
Terms and licenses: Academic/Nonprofit Terms; Industry Terms: Not Available to Industry
How to cite: pGEX cycT2b (1-589) (P#1732) was a gift from Matija Peterlin (Addgene plasmid # 14604 ; http://n2t.net/addgene:14604 ; RRID:Addgene_14604)
